Addgene plasmid #80274: pHACK-QF2
Purpose: QF2 HACK backbone. Contains QF2-hsp70, but no gRNAs
Depositing lab: Christopher Potter. Depositing organization: Johns Hopkins University and School of Medicine. Publication: Editing Transgenic DNA Components by Inducible Gene Replacement in Drosophila melanogaster. Lin CC, Potter CJ. Genetics. 2016 Jun 22. pii: genetics.116.191783. 10.1534/genetics.116.191783 PubMed 27334272.
Backbone
  Vector backbone: pHACK
  Backbone manufacturer: DNA2.0
  Backbone size w/o insert (bp): 3600
  Vector type: Insect Expression
Growth in bacteria
  Bacterial resistance: Ampicillin, 100 μg/mL
  Growth temperature: 37°C
  Growth strain: DH5alpha
  Copy number: High Copy
Gene/Insert
  Gene/Insert name: QF2
  Species: Synthetic
  Insert size (bp): 1053
  Cloning method: Gibson Cloning
  Sequencing primers: 5′ AGGAAAGGTTGTGTGCG; 3′ TGGATCTAAACGAGTTTTTAAGC
Terms and licenses: Academic/Nonprofit Terms; Industry Terms: Not Available to Industry
How to cite: pHACK-QF2 was a gift from Christopher Potter (Addgene plasmid # 80274 ; http://n2t.net/addgene:80274 ; RRID:Addgene_80274)
