[The description below was written by a language model from this plasmid's Addgene catalogue record and pLannotate feature annotations shown in this document.]
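Description:
pHACK-QF2 is a Drosophila (insect expression) plasmid built on the synthetic pHACK backbone. It serves as the QF2 backbone for the HACK approach, which edits existing transgenic components in flies by inducible gene replacement. It is propagated in E. coli as a high-copy plasmid using a ColE1/pUC-type origin and is selected with ampicillin through the β-lactamase gene. Short fragments annotated as KanR, lacZα, 5S rRNA and the rrnB terminators appear to be backbone remnants or insulating terminators rather than functional markers.

The payload is a 1,053 bp synthetic QF2 coding sequence with an hsp70 terminator region ("QF2-hsp70"), introduced by Gibson cloning. QF2 is the transcriptional activator of the Q binary expression system. The feature table does not annotate QF2 itself; it presumably occupies the unannotated stretch between the P element 5' end and the first loxP site, though the record does not confirm this. Downstream lies a loxP-flanked, reverse-oriented marker cassette in which an hsp70 promoter fragment drives mCherry with an SV40 poly(A) signal, giving a visible red marker that Cre can remove. This is followed by two Pol III guide RNA units, dU6-1 and dU6-3 promoters, each paired with an S. pyogenes Cas9 gRNA scaffold. According to the record no gRNA targeting sequences are present, so users must add their own.

The whole cassette sits between P element 5' and 3' end fragments. A minimal φC31 attB site lies just outside the 5' end, offering transposon-based or site-specific germline integration. Oppositely oriented minimal FRT sites flank the whole region. The plasmid is a starting template for building custom HACK donors once guides, and presumably homology arms, are added.
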