Features (pLannotate 1.2.2; 23 found; start..end, strand, type, name):
    862..958     -  promoter       AmpR promoter (fragment): bla
    988..1012    -  CDS            KanR (fragment): aminoglycoside phosphotransferase; aph(3')-Ia; confers resistance to kanamycin
   1041..1156    +  ncRNA          5S rRNA: Accession: RF00001 - 5S ribosomal RNA
   1160..1200    +  terminator     rrnB T1 terminator (fragment): transcription terminator T1 from the E. coli rrnB gene
   1244..1277    +  protein_bind   FRT (minimal): supports FLP-mediated excision but not integration (Turan and Bode, 2011) FLP recombinase from the Saccharomyces cerevisiae 2μ plasmid
   1291..1324    +  protein_bind   attB: minimal attB site for the φC31 integrase (Groth et al., 2000) phage φC31 integrase
   1342..1480    +  misc_feature   P element 5' end (fragment): No description available
   2874..2907    +  protein_bind   loxP: Cre-mediated recombination occurs in the 8-bp core sequence (GCATACAT). Cre recombinase
   2971..3092    -  polyA_signal   SV40 poly(A) signal: SV40 polyadenylation signal
   3115..3199    -  CDS            large T antigen (fragment): large T antigen from SV40 (simian virus 40)
   3215..3922    -  CDS            mCherry: mCherry is a basic (constitutively fluorescent) red fluorescent protein published in 2004, derived from Discosoma sp.. It is reported to be a very rapidly-maturing monomer with low acid sensitivity.
   3928..4050    -  promoter       hsp70 promoter (fragment): Drosophila melanogaster hsp70Bb promoter
   4100..4133    +  protein_bind   loxP: Cre-mediated recombination occurs in the 8-bp core sequence (GCATACAT). Cre recombinase
   4156..4952    +  promoter       dU6-1 promoter: RNA polymerase III promoter for Drosophila U6-1 snRNA (Port et al., 2014)
   4971..5046    +  misc_RNA       gRNA scaffold: guide RNA scaffold for the Streptococcus pyogenes CRISPR/Cas9 system
   5047..5467    +  promoter       dU6-3 promoter: RNA polymerase III promoter for Drosophila U6-3 snRNA (Port et al., 2014)
   5486..5561    +  misc_RNA       gRNA scaffold: guide RNA scaffold for the Streptococcus pyogenes CRISPR/Cas9 system
   5821..5983    +  misc_feature   P element 3' end (fragment): P element 3' end
   5994..6027    -  protein_bind   FRT (minimal): supports FLP-mediated excision but not integration (Turan and Bode, 2011) FLP recombinase from the Saccharomyces cerevisiae 2μ plasmid
   6497..6516    +  CDS            lacZα (fragment): LacZα fragment of β-galactosidase; lacZ fragment
   6541..6558    -  terminator     rrnB T2 terminator (fragment): transcription terminator T2 from the E. coli rrnB gene
   6783..7371    -  rep_origin     ori: high-copy-number ColE1/pMB1/pBR322/pUC origin of replication
   7495..859     -  CDS            AmpR (across the origin): β-lactamase; bla; confers resistance to ampicillin, carbenicillin, and related antibiotics
>Addgene plasmid #80274 | pHACK-QF2 | depositor full sequence | sequence record 151052 | pHACK-QF2 sequence 7496 bps
ACCAATGCTTAATCAGTGAGGCACCTATCTCAGCGATCTGTCTATTTCGTTCATCCATAGTTGCCTGACT
CCCCGTCGTGTAGATAACTACGATACGGGAGGGCTTACCATCTGGCCCCAGCGCTGCGATGATACCGCGA
GAACCACGCTCACCGGCTCCGGATTTATCAGCAATAAACCAGCCAGCCGGAAGGGCCGAGCGCAGAAGTG
GTCCTGCAACTTTATCCGCCTCCATCCAGTCTATTAATTGTTGCCGGGAAGCTAGAGTAAGTAGTTCGCC
AGTTAATAGTTTGCGCAACGTTGTTGCCATCGCTACAGGCATCGTGGTGTCACGCTCGTCGTTTGGTATG
GCTTCATTCAGCTCCGGTTCCCAACGATCAAGGCGAGTTACATGATCCCCCATGTTGTGCAAAAAAGCGG
TTAGCTCCTTCGGTCCTCCGATCGTTGTCAGAAGTAAGTTGGCCGCAGTGTTATCACTCATGGTTATGGC
AGCACTGCATAATTCTCTTACTGTCATGCCATCCGTAAGATGCTTTTCTGTGACTGGTGAGTACTCAACC
AAGTCATTCTGAGAATAGTGTATGCGGCGACCGAGTTGCTCTTGCCCGGCGTCAATACGGGATAATACCG
CGCCACATAGCAGAACTTTAAAAGTGCTCATCATTGGAAAACGTTCTTCGGGGCGAAAACTCTCAAGGAT
CTTACCGCTGTTGAGATCCAGTTCGATGTAACCCACTCGTGCACCCAACTGATCTTCAGCATCTTTTACT
TTCACCAGCGTTTCTGGGTGAGCAAAAACAGGAAGGCAAAATGCCGCAAAAAAGGGAATAAGGGCGACAC
GGAAATGTTGAATACTCATATTCTTCCTTTTTCAATATTATTGAAGCATTTATCAGGGTTATTGTCTCAT
GAGCGGATACATATTTGAATGTATTTAGAAAAATAAACAAATAGGGGTCAGTGTTACAACCAATTAACCA
ATTCTGAACATTATCGCGAGCCCATTTATACCTGAATATGGCTCATAACACCCCTTGTTTGCCTGGCGGC
AGTAGCGCGGTGGTCCCACCTGACCCCATGCCGAACTCAGAAGTGAAACGCCGTAGCGCCGATGGTAGTG
TGGGGACTCCCCATGCGAGAGTAGGGAACTGCCAGGCATCAAATAAAACGAAAGGCTCAGTCGAAAGACT
GGGCCTTTCGCCCGGGCTAATTATGGGGTGTCGCCCTTATTCGACTCTATAGTGAAGTTCCTATTCTCTA
GAAAGTATAGGAACTTCTGAAGTGGGGCGGGTGCCAGGGCGTGCCCTTGGGCTCCCCGGGCGCGTACAAG
CCGAAGGCGCGCATGATGAAATAACATAAGGTGGTCCCGTCGAAAGCCGAAGCTTACCGAAGTATACACT
TAAATTCAGTGCACGTTTGCTTGTTGAGAGGAAAGGTTGTGTGCGGACGAATTTTTTTTTGAAAACATTA
ACCCTTACGTAACGCGTGAGGGCCGCGGCAGCCTGCTGACCTGCGGCGATGTGGAGGAGAACCCCGGGCC
CCCTAGGATGCCACCCAAGCGCAAAACGCTTAACGCTGCGGCTGAGGCTAACGCTCATGCCGACGGACAC
GCCGACGGAAACGCCGACGGACACGTGGCCAATACGGCCGCGTCCTCGAATAATGCGAGGTTCGCTGATC
TCACTAACATCGATACTCCGGGTCTGGGACCCACAACTACGACCCTGCTCGTGGAACCAGCACGCTCAAA
GCGTCAACGAGTGTCCCGCGCATGCGACCAGTGCCGTGCAGCCCGAGAGAAATGCGACGGAATACAGCCT
GCGTGTTTCCCGTGCGTTTCCCAGGGAAGGTCCTGCACTTATCAGGCTTCGCCGAAAAAGAGGGGAGTTC
AAACCGGTTATATTCGTACGCTGGAGCTCGCCCTCGCCTGGATGTTTGAAAATGTCGCGCGTTCCGAAGA
TGCCTTGCATAACCTCCTCGTCCGTGACGCCGGACAAGGATCAGCTCTGCTCGTTGGTAAAGATTCGCCG
GCTGCCGAGCGACTCCATGCCCGTTGGGCTACTAGCCGTGTCAATAAGAGCATTACCCGCCTCCTCCGTC
AGTTGGAGCTCCCTCCTACCGCCACGGCTACGGCCTCGATAATGCCGCACGTGATGGAGCAGCCTCTCAG
TACCAGCATTAACCCCGTCAACGACCGCTTCAACGGTATTCCCAACCCCACTCCGTATAACTCCGATGCA
GCTCTCGATGCTATCACTCAGACCAACGATTATGGAAGCGTAAATACACATGGTATCCTCTCTACTTACC
CGCCACCGGCTACGCACCTTAATGAAGCTTCCGTCGCTCTCGCTCCCGGTGGCGCCCCCCCCCGACCGCC
TCCTCCGTATGTTGACAGCACGACCAATCACCCGCCGTACCACTCGAATCTGGTTCCAATGGCGAACTTT
GGTTACTCGACCGTTGATTACGATGCCATGGTTGACGATTTGGCTAGCATTGAATACACGGACGCTGTGG
ATGTCGACCCACAGTTTATGACCAATCTGGGATTCGTTCCTGGATGTAACTTCTCCGACATTAATACATA
CGAACAGTGATGACGTCTATCGATACCGTCGACTAAAGCCAAATAGAAAATTATTCAGTTCCTGGCTTAA
GTTTTTAAAAGTGATATTATTTATTTGGTTGTAACCAACCAAAAGAATGTAAATAACTAATACATAATTA
TGTTAGTTTTAAGTTAGCAACAAATTGATTTTAGCTATATTAGCTACTTGGTTAATAAATAGAATATATT
TATTTAAAGATAATTGCGTTTTTATTGTCAGGGAGTGAGTTTGCTTAAAAACTCGTTTAGATCCACCGCA
TGCATAACTTCGTATAGCATACATTATACGAAGTTATGGTACCACTCGACGATTAACCGTTAGTTTAGCA
AGTATAATTGAATTTTTTATAAGATCCAGCTAAGATACATTGATGAGTTTGGACAAACCACAACTAGAAT
GCAGTGAAAAAAATGCTTTATTTGTGAAATTTGTGATGCTATTGCTTTATTTGTAACCATTATAAGCTGC
AATAAACAAGTTAACAACAACAATTGCATTCATTTTATGTTTCAGGTTCAGGGGGAGGTGTGGGAGGTTT
TTTAAAGCAAGTAAAACCTCTACAAATGTGGTATGGCTGATTATGATCAGAGTCGCGGCGCTTACTTGTA
CAGCTCGTCCATGCCGCCGGTGGAGTGGCGGCCCTCGGCGCGTTCGTACTGTTCCACGATGGTGTAGTCC
TCGTTGTGGGAGGTGATGTCCAACTTGATGTTGACGTTGTAGGCGCCGGGCAGCTGCACGGGCTTCTTGG
CCTTGTAGGTGGTCTTGACCTCAGCGTCGTAGTGGCCGCCGTCCTTCAGCTTCAGCCTCTGCTTGATCTC
GCCCTTCAGGGCGCCGTCCTCGGGGTACATCCGCTCGGAGGAGGCCTCCCAGCCCATGGTTTTCTTCTGC
ATTACGGGGCCGTCGGAGGGGAAGTTGGTGCCGCGCAGCTTCACCTTGTAGATGAACTCGCCGTCCTGCA
GGGAGGAGTCCTGGGTCACGGTCACCACGCCGCCGTCCTCGAAGTTCATCACGCGCTCCCACTTGAAGCC
CTCGGGGAAGGACAGCTTCAAGTAGTCGGGGATGTCGGCGGGGTGCTTCACGTAGGCCTTGGAGCCGTAC
ATGAACTGAGGGGACAGGATGTCCCAGGCGAAGGGCAGGGGGCCACCCTTGGTCACCTTCAGCTTGGCGG
TCTGGGTGCCCTCGTAGGGGCGGCCCTCGCCCTCGCCCTCGATCTCGAACTCGTGGCCGTTCACGGAGCC
CTCCATGTGCACCTTGAAGCGCATGAACTCCTTGATGATGGCCATGTTATCCTCCTCGCCCTTGCTCACC
ATGGGCCGATTGTTTAGCTTGTTCAGCTGCGCTTGTTTATTTGCTTAGCTTTCGCTTAGCGACGTGTTCA
CTTTGCTTGTTTGAATTGAATTGTCGCTCCGTAGACGAAGCGCCTCTATTTATACTCCGGCGCTAATTGA
ATTAGCTCTAATTGAATTAGTCTCTAATTGAATGACGTCATAACTTCGTATAGCATACATTATACGAAGT
TATAGATCACTAGTGATCTGAATTCATTTTCAACGTCCTCGATAGTATAGTGGTTAGTATCCCCGCCTGT
CACGCGGGAGACCGGGGTTCAATTCCCCGTCGGGGAGAATCTGTGATTCTTTTTTTTTTTCTTTTACTTT
GTTATATAAACAATTTTTGTTTTAATTGAATCTAATTTGCCATTGCTTTTAGGAATCTCAGGCATCCAGC
AAGCGTTTGTCCGCCGAATCGCCCATCAGTGAAGAAGATCCTGTGGCGGCTACGAAAATCTCCCCGGCCA
TGTCGGCCTCCACCTCCAGCGAAAAACCCATCAGCGAGCTGGCCACCTCTGTGCTGACCCACCGCTTTCC
AGACTCCACCTCCTCACCCGGCGAACATGGCCTTGGACGAATGCAGTTGTCGATCCGCTACAGCGCCCAG
CGTCAAAAACTAGACGTGACCATACACAAAATCCAGAAGATACCACTTCGCGATCCCAGCAATATCCCCG
ATCCGTATGTTAAGCTGTATCTGTTGCCTGGACGCACCAAGGAGTCGAAACGCAAGACGAGCGTGATCAA
GGACAACTGCAACCCCGTCTACGATGCATCCTTTGAGTACCTGATTTCCATTGCCGAACTCAGGCAGACG
GAACTGGAGGTGACGGTGTGCACCCAAAAGGGATTCCTATCCGGCGGTAGTCCCATCATTGGCATGGTAG
GTACCCGAAAGCAACCCCTTAGTTACAGACACAGCGCGTACGTCCTTCGCATCCTTATGATTCCCAAGTA
CATATTCTGCAAGAGTACAGTATATATAGGAAAGATATCCGGGTGAACTTCGGGGTCTTCGAGAAGACCT
GTTTTAGAGCTAGAAATAGCAAGTTAAAATAAGGCTAGTCCGTTATCAACTTGAAAAAGTGGCACCGAGT
CGGTGCTTTTTTGCTCACCTGTGATTGCTCCTACTCAAATACAAAAACATCAAATTTTCTGTCAATAAAG
CATATTTATTTATATTTATTTTACAGGAAAGAATTCCTTTTAAAGTGTATTTTAACCTATAATGAAAAAC
GATTAAAAAAAATACATAAAATAATTCGAAAATTTTTGAATAGCCCAGGTTGATAAAAATTCATTTCATA
CGTTTTATAACTTATGCCCCTAAGTATTTTTTGACCATAGTGTTTCAATTCTACATTAATTTTACAGAGT
AGAATGAAACGCCACCTACTCAGCCAAGAGGCGAAAAGGTTAGCTCGCCAAGCAGAGAGGGCGCCAGTGC
TCACTACTTTTTATAATTCTCAACTTCTTTTTCCAGACTCAGTTCGTATATATAGACCTATTTTCAATTT
AACGTCGGGGTCTTCGAGAAGACCTGTTTTAGAGCTAGAAATAGCAAGTTAAAATAAGGCTAGTCCGTTA
TCAACTTGAAAAAGTGGCACCGAGTCGGTGCTTTTTTGCCTACCTGGAGCCTGAGAGTTGTTCAATAAAA
TAAAAATGTTTCGTTTTTTTGCTTTCGCCAGTATTTATTATTTTTCATCAATATGTATTCAATTTGGTAT
GTATTTAGTAATTGTAATATATAGACAATGGTTTTCCGTTGACGTACATACATCTGACGTGTGTTTATTT
AGACATAATAGTTATGTTTTCACATCTTTTTAATGTTCGCTTAATGCGTATGCTTAATTAATTCTGACGT
AAGCTAGTTACAAACCCCACGGACATGCTAAGGGTTAATCAACAATCATATCGCTGTCTCACTCAGACTC
AATACGACACTCAGAATACTATTCCTTTCACTCGCACTTATTGCAAGCATACGTTAAGTGGATGTCTCTT
GCCGACGGGACCACCTTATGTTATTTCATCATGAAAATGAAGTGAAGTTCCTATACTTTCTAGAGAATAG
GAACTTCTATAGTGAGTCGAATAAGGGCGACACAAAATTTATTCTAAATGCATAATAAATACTGATAACA
TCTTATAGTTTGTATTATATTTTGTATTATCGTTGACATGTATAATTTTGATATCAAAAACTGATTTTCC
CTTTATTATTTTCGAGATTTATTTTCTTAATTCTCTTTAACAAACTAGAAATATTGTATATACAAAAAAT
CATAAATAATAGATGAATAGTTTAATTATAGGTGTTCATCAATCGAAAAAGCAACGTATCTTATTTAAAG
TGCGTTGCTTTTTTCTCATTTATAAGGTTAAATAATTCTCATATATCAAGCAAAGTGACAGGCGCCCTTA
AATATTCTGACAAATGCTCTTTCCCTAAACTCCCCCCATAAAAAAACCCGCCGAAGCGGGTTTTTACGTT
ATTTGCGGATTAACGATTACTCGTTATCAGAACCGCCCAGGGGGCCCGAGCTTAAGACTGGCCGTCGTTT
TACAACACAGAAAGAGTTTGTAGAAACGCAAAAAGGCCATCCGTCAGGGGCCTTCTGCTTAGTTTGATGC
CTGGCAGTTCCCTACTCTCGCCTTCCGCTTCCTCGCTCACTGACTCGCTGCGCTCGGTCGTTCGGCTGCG
GCGAGCGGTATCAGCTCACTCAAAGGCGGTAATACGGTTATCCACAGAATCAGGGGATAACGCAGGAAAG
AACATGTGAGCAAAAGGCCAGCAAAAGGCCAGGAACCGTAAAAAGGCCGCGTTGCTGGCGTTTTTCCATA
GGCTCCGCCCCCCTGACGAGCATCACAAAAATCGACGCTCAAGTCAGAGGTGGCGAAACCCGACAGGACT
ATAAAGATACCAGGCGTTTCCCCCTGGAAGCTCCCTCGTGCGCTCTCCTGTTCCGACCCTGCCGCTTACC
GGATACCTGTCCGCCTTTCTCCCTTCGGGAAGCGTGGCGCTTTCTCATAGCTCACGCTGTAGGTATCTCA
GTTCGGTGTAGGTCGTTCGCTCCAAGCTGGGCTGTGTGCACGAACCCCCCGTTCAGCCCGACCGCTGCGC
CTTATCCGGTAACTATCGTCTTGAGTCCAACCCGGTAAGACACGACTTATCGCCACTGGCAGCAGCCACT
GGTAACAGGATTAGCAGAGCGAGGTATGTAGGCGGTGCTACAGAGTTCTTGAAGTGGTGGGCTAACTACG
GCTACACTAGAAGAACAGTATTTGGTATCTGCGCTCTGCTGAAGCCAGTTACCTTCGGAAAAAGAGTTGG
TAGCTCTTGATCCGGCAAACAAACCACCGCTGGTAGCGGTGGTTTTTTTGTTTGCAAGCAGCAGATTACG
CGCAGAAAAAAAGGATCTCAAGAAGATCCTTTGATCTTTTCTACGGGGTCTGACGCTCAGTGGAACGACG
CGCGCGTAACTCACGTTAAGGGATTTTGGTCATGAGCTTGCGCCGTCCCGTCAAGTCAGCGTAATGCTCT
GCTTTT
