>Addgene plasmid #80274 | pHACK-QF2 | addgene partial sequence | sequence record 153971 | JP1520-R 5'-ttgtctcatgagcggataca-3'
AATAGGGGTCAGTGTTACAACCAATTAACCAATTCTGAACATTATCGCGAGCCCATTTATACCTGAATAT
GGCTCATAACACCCCTTGTTTGCCTGGCGGCAGTAGCGCGGTGGTCCCACCTGACCCCATGCCGAACTCA
GAAGTGAAACGCCGTAGCGCCGATGGTAGTGTGGGGACTCCCCATGCGAGAGTAGGGAACTGCCAGGCAT
CAAATAAAACGAAAGGCTCAGTCGAAAGACTGGGCCTTTCGCCCGGGCTAATTATGGGGTGTCGCCCTTA
TTCGACTCTATAGTGAAGTTCCTATTCTCTAGAAAGTATAGGAACTTCTGAAGTGGGGCGGGTGCCAGGG
CGTGCCCTTGGGCTCCCCGGGCGCGTACAAGCCGAAGGCGCGCATGATGAAATAACATAAGGTGGTCCCG
TCGAAAGCCGAAGCTTACCGAAGTATACACTTAAATTCAGTGCACGTTTGCTTGTTGAGAGGAAAGGTTG
TGTGCGGACGAATTTTTTTTTGAAAACATTAACCCTTACGTAACGCGTGAGGGCCGCGGCAGCCTGCTGA
CCTGCGGCGATGTGGAGGAGAACCCCGGGCCCCCTAGGATGCCACCCAAGCGCAAAACGCTTAACGCTGC
GGCTGAGGCTAACGCTCATGCCGACGGACACGCCGACGGAAACGCCGACGGACACGTGGCCAATACGGCC
GCGTCCTCGAATAATGCGAGGTTCGCTGATCTCACTAACATCGATACTCCGGGTCTGGGACCCACAACTA
CGACCCTGCTCGTGGAACCAGCACGCTCAAAGCGTCAACGAGTGTCCCGCGCATGCGACCAGTGCCGTGC
AGCCCGAGAGAAATGCGACGGAATACAGCCTGCGTGTTTCCCGTGCGTTT
