>Addgene plasmid #80274 | pHACK-QF2 | addgene partial sequence | sequence record 155719 | mCherryseq-R 5'-cctcctcgcccttgctcaccat-3'
GCTGCGCTTGTTTATTTGCTTAGCTTTCGCTTAGCGACGTGTTCACTTTGCTTGTTTGAATTGAATTGTC
GCTCCGTAGACGAAGCGCCTCTATTTATACTCCGGCGCTAATTGAATTAGCTCTAATTGAATTAGTCTCT
AATTGAATGACGTCATAACTTCGTATAGCATACATTATACGAAGTTATAGATCACTAGTGATCTGAATTC
ATTTTCAACGTCCTCGATAGTATAGTGGTTAGTATCCCCGCCTGTCACGCGGGAGACCGGGGTTCAATTC
CCCGTCGGGGAGAATCTGTGATTCTTTTTTTTTTTCTTTTACTTTGTTATATAAACAATTTTTGTTTTAA
TTGAATCTAATTTGCCATTGCTTTTAGGAATCTCAGGCATCCAGCAAGCGTTTGTCCGCCGAATCGCCCA
TCAGTGAAGAAGATCCTGTGGCGGCTACGAAAATCTCCCCGGCCATGTCGGCCTCCACCTCCAGCGAAAA
ACCCATCAGCGAGCTGGCCACCTCTGTGCTGACCCACCGCTTTCCAGACTCCACCTCCTCACCCGGCGAA
CATGGCCTTGGACGAATGCAGTTGTCGATCCGCTACAGCGCCCAGCGTCAAAAACTAGACGTGACCATAC
ACAAAATCCAGAAGATACCACTTCGCGATCCCAGCAATATCCCCGATCCGTATGTTAAGCTGTATCTGTT
GCCTGGACGCACCAAGGAGTCGAAACGCAAGACGAGCGTGATCAAGGACAACTGCAACCCCGTCTACGAT
GCATCCTTTGAGTACCTGATTTCCATTGCCGAACTCAGGCAGAC
