>Addgene plasmid #80274 | pHACK-QF2 | addgene partial sequence | sequence record 155720 | pCasper-R 5'-GTCGGCAAGAGACATCCACT-3'
ATAGTATTCTGAGTGTCGTATTGAGTCTGAGTGAGACAGCGATATGATTGTTGATTAACCCTTAGCATGT
CCGTGGGGTTTGTAACTAGCTTACGTCAGAATTAATTAAGCATACGCATTAAGCGAACATTAAAAAGATG
TGAAAACATAACTATTATGTCTAAATAAACACACGTCAGATGTATGTACGTCAACGGAAAACCATTGTCT
ATATATTACAATTACTAAATACATACCAAATTGAATACATATTGATGAAAAATAATAAATACTGGCGAAA
GCAAAAAAACGAAACATTTTTATTTTATTGAACAACTCTCAGGCTCCAGGTAGGCAAAAAAGCACCGACT
CGGTGCCACTTTTTCAAGTTGATAACGGACTAGCCTTATTTTAACTTGCTATTTCTAGCTCTAAAACAGG
TCTTCTCGAAGACCCCGACGTTAAATTGAAAATAGGTCTATATATACGAACTGAGTCTGGAAAAAGAAGT
TGAGAATTATAAAAAGTAGTGAGCACTGGCGCCCTCTCTGCTTGGCGAGCTAACCTTTTCGCCTCTTGGC
TGAGTAGGTGGCGTTTCATTCTACTCTGTAAAATTAATGTAGAATTGAAACACTATGGTCAAAAAATACT
TAGGGGCATAAGTTATAAAACGTATGAAATGAATTTTTATCAACCTGGGCTATTCAAAAATTTTCGAATT
ATTTTATGTATTTTTTTTAATCGTTTTTCATTATAGGTTAAAATACACTTTAAAAGGAATTCTTTCCTGT
AAAATAAATATAAATAAATATGCTTTATTGACAGAAAATTTGATGTTTTTGTATTTGAGTAGGAGCAATC
ACAGGTGAGCAAAAAAGCACCGACTCGGTGCCACT
